>Addgene plasmid #66088 | AP303-4 | addgene partial sequence | sequence record 117286 | M13pUC-Fwd 5'-CCCAGTCACGACGTTGTAAAACG-3'
GTTGTGAGACTTTTTTCTTGGCGGCACAATAAAGTTTCCTCTTTTTGTTGGGTCACTCAACGAACACAAT
ACAAATATTTGAGCGCTCGCATTTTTCTCAACCTTTCGGGTTTAAAGCACTTCAAAATGGAATTGAAGAG
AGATTGTGAAAGTACATCAGACAGAATCACATTTTGATAGCATTCACTTCACTCAGATGCAAACTTTTCA
GTGACTATAAAAAGTCATAAAATAATAACATTAAAAAAGCAAATAAATTAGCGAGAGAATTTTTTGACAA
AAAGAAAGAAGAGTGATAGAGAAGAAGGGAATGCTTGAAAGGATTTTGCATTTATCACTAGTTTAGGCGT
AGTCTGGGACGTCGTATGGGTAGACCTTACGCTTCTTCTTTGGTGGTCCGGATCCTCCGTCTCCTCCGAG
TTGGGAGAGGTCGATACGGGTCTCGTAGAGTCCGGTGATGGATTGGTGGATGAGGGTGGCGTCGAGGACC
TCCTTGGTGGAGGTGTAACGCTTACGGTCGATGGTGGTGTCGAAGTACTTGAAGGCGGCTGGGGCTCCGA
GGTTGGTGAGGGTGAAGAGGTGGATGATGTTCTCGGCTTGCTCACGGATTGGCTTGTCACGGTGCTTGTT
GTAGGCGGAGAGGACCTTGTCGAGGTTGGCGTCGGCGAGGATGACACGCTTGGAGAACTCGGAGATTTGC
TCGATGATCTCGTCGAGGTAGTGCTTGTGTTGCTCGACGAAGAGTTGCTTTTGCTCGTTGTCCTCT
