>Addgene plasmid #66088 | AP303-4 | addgene partial sequence | sequence record 117299 | MoCloR 5'-gccacctgacgtctaagaaacc-3'
TAGGCGTATCACGAGGCCCTTTCGTCTCGCGCGTTTCGGTGATGACGGTGAAAACCTCTGACACATGCAG
CTCCCGGAGACGGTCACAGCTTGTCTGTAAGCGGATGCCGGGAGCAGACAAGCCCGTCAGGGCGCGTCAG
CGGGTGTTGGCGGGTGTCGGGGCTGGCTTAACTATGCGGCATCAGAGCAGATTGCACTGAGAGTGCACCA
TATGCGGTGTGAAATACCGCACAGATGCGTAAGGAGAAAATACCGCATCAGGCGCCATTCGCCATTCAGG
ATGCGCAACTGTTGGGAAGGGCGATCGGTGCGGGCCTCTTCGCTATTACGCCAGAAATTTCACAAAAAGC
ACCGACTCGGTGCCACTTTTTCAAGTTGATAACGGACTAGCCTTATTTTAACTTGCTATTTCTAGCTCTA
AAACTCTTATTCTGGGTTAAGGCCAAGACATCTCGCAATAGGAGGTGTTTATATAGGGGCAACACAAGAG
GCGGCAGACATCTCGTGAGTTTGACAGAGTAGTATAAAGAGTGTGTGTGAGAGGGTGTAGGCATTTCATA
ACATATTTTTTGTGGAATAATTTTGGAAAAAAGGTGTTTTTTTAATAATAGCTTTTATAAGAGTTTCTCA
AAAATTGCATGCTTTTTTTGAAAAGGTTGACAAATTATAGTAGTACTAAAGTTGCTATTTTCAGGTCTCA
GCAG
