>Addgene plasmid #66088 | AP303-4 | addgene partial sequence | sequence record 118529 | M13pUC-Rev 5'-AGCGGATAACAATTTCACACAGG-3'
ATTACGCCAAGCTATCAACTTTGTATAGAAAAGTTGGCACCTTTGGTCTTTTATTGTCAACTTCCATTGG
TTCTTCCATTGTTTCTGTTAAATTAATGAATTTTTCATAAAATAAAGACATTATACAATATAAAAATGAA
GAATTTATTGAAAATAAACTGCCAGAGAGAAAAAGTATGCAACACTCCCGCCGAGAGTGTTTGAAATGGT
GTACGGTACATTTTCGTGCTAGGAGTTAGATGTGCAGGCAGCAACGAGAGGGGGAGAGATTTTTTTGGGC
CTTGTGAAATTAACGTGAGTTTTCTGGTCATCTGACTAATCATGTTGGTTTTTTGTTGGTTTATTTTGTT
TTTATCTTTGTTTTTATCCAGATTAGGAAATTTAAATTTTATGAATTTATAATGAGGTCAAACATTCAGT
CCCAGCGTTTTTCCTGTTCTCACTGTTTAGTCGAATTTTTATTTTAGGCTTTCAACAAATGTTCTAACTG
TCTTATTTGTGACCTCACTTTTTATATTTTTTTAATTTTTAAAAATATTAGAAGTTTCTAGGATAATTTT
TTCGACTTTTATTCTCTCTACCGTCCGCACTCTTCTTACTTTTAAATTAAATTGTTTTTTTTTCAGTTGG
GAAACACTTTGCTCTAGAAAAAATGGACAAAAAATACAGCATCGGCCTTGACATCGGAACGAACTCCGTC
GGATGGGCCGTCATCACCGACGAGTACAAGGTCCCATCCAAGAAGTTCAAGGTCCTCGGAAACACCGACC
GTCACTCCATCAAGAAGAACCTCATCGGAGCCCTCCTCTTCGACTCCGGAGAGACCGCCGAGGCCACCCG
TCTCAAGCGTACCGCCCGTCGTCGTTACACCCGTCGTAAGAACCGTATCTGCTACCTCCAAGAGATCTTC
TCCAACGAGATGGCCAAGGTCGACGACTCCTTCTTCCACCGTCTCGAGGAGTCCTTCCTCGTCGAGGAGG
ACAAGAAGCACGAGCGTCACCCAATCTTCGGAAACATCGTCGACGAGGTCGCCTACCACGAGAAGTACCC
AACCATCTACCACCTCCGTA
