[The description below was written by a language model from this plasmid's Addgene catalogue record.]
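Description:
AP303-4 is a C. elegans CRISPR expression plasmid built on the pDD162 backbone, a worm vector designed to deliver Cas9 and a single guide RNA from the same molecule. It is propagated in E. coli under ampicillin selection. The record gives no feature table, so the origin of replication, the copy number and the promoter and regulatory elements driving Cas9 are not stated here. The cloning method used to introduce the guide is also listed as unknown.

The construct-specific insert is an sgRNA designated "sgRNA for APs1", expressed from a U6 promoter, the RNA polymerase III promoter type commonly used to produce small, defined guide transcripts. The guide directs Cas9 to a site at the 5' end of the C. elegans gene K08F4.2. Co-expression of nuclease and guide from one plasmid should generate a double-strand break at that locus in the worm. The associated work concerns genome editing in which such breaks are repaired using linear DNA templates carrying short homology to the Cas9 site, which suits edits such as insertions near the start of the gene.

The depositor notes that each positive clone was sequence-verified only for correct insertion of the sgRNA. Because a PCR step was involved in construction, mutations could have arisen elsewhere in the backbone, including in the Cas9 gene, and the full plasmid was not sequenced. Several independent clones carrying the same guide were therefore deposited, of which this is one, with the recommendation that a mixture of clones be used rather than relying on a single isolate.
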