Addgene plasmid #66088: AP303-4
Purpose: co-expression of Cas9 and a sgRNA targeting 5'end of C.elegans K08F4.2
Depositing lab: Geraldine Seydoux. Depositing organization: Johns Hopkins University and School of Medicine. Publication: Scalable and versatile genome editing using linear DNAs with microhomology to Cas9 Sites in Caenorhabditis elegans. Paix A, Wang Y, Smith HE, Lee CY, Calidas D, Lu T, Smith J, Schmidt H, Krause MW, Seydoux G. Genetics. 2014 Dec;198(4):1347-56. doi: 10.1534/genetics.114.170423. Epub 2014 Sep 23. PubMed 25249454.
Backbone
  Vector backbone: pDD162
  Backbone manufacturer: Goldstein lab Plasmid 47549
  Vector type: Worm Expression, CRISPR
Growth in bacteria
  Bacterial resistance: Ampicillin, 100 μg/mL
  Growth temperature: 37°C
  Growth strain: DH5alpha
  Copy number: Unknown
Gene/Insert
  Gene/Insert name: sgRNA for APs1
  gRNA/shRNA sequence: gccttaacccagaataaga
  Promoter: U6
  Cloning method: Unknown
  Sequencing primers: 5′ tatgaaatgcctacaccctctc
Terms and licenses: Academic/Nonprofit Terms; Industry Terms: Not Available to Industry
Depositor comments: From the depositor: Each positive clones had been sequenced for correct insertion of the sgRNA . However the PCR could have created some mutation in the plasmid backbone (containing also the Cas9 gene) and we didnt sequenced the full plasmid, therefore we recommend to use a mix of several positive clones. It is why we provide several clones containing the same sgRNA insert.
How to cite: AP303-4 was a gift from Geraldine Seydoux (Addgene plasmid # 66088 ; http://n2t.net/addgene:66088 ; RRID:Addgene_66088)
